>Addgene plasmid #98954 | pCEP4-CCR5(R5gp120-Hi) | depositor full sequence | sequence record 193407 | pCEP4-CCR5(R5gp120-Hi) sequence 11361 bps
GCCCCGCCGCCGGACGAACTAAACCTGACTACGGCATCTCTGCCCCTTCTTCGCTGGTACGAGGAGCGCT
TTTGTTTTGTATTCGGGGCAGTGCATGTAATCCCTTCAGTTGGTTGGTACAACTTGCCAACTGGGCCCTG
TTCCACATGTGACACGGGGGGGGACCAAACACAAAGGGGTTCTCTGACTGTAGTTGACATCCTTATAAAT
GGATGTGCACATTTGCCAACACTGAGTGGCTTTCATCCTGGAGCAGACTTTGCATGCTGTGGACTGCAAC
ACAACATTGCCTTTATGTGTAACTCTTGGCTGAAGCTCTTACACCAATGCTGGGGGACATGTACCTCCCA
GGGGCCCAGGAAGACTACGGGAGGCTACACCAACGTCAATCAGAGGGGCCTGTGTAGCTACCGATAAGCG
GACCCTCAAGAGGGCATTAGCAATAGTGTTTATAAGGCCCCCTTGTTAACCCTAAACGGGTAGCATATGC
TTCCCGGGTAGTAGTATATACTATCCAGACTAACCCTAATTCAATAGCATATGTTACCCAACGGGAAGCA
TATGCTATCGAATTAGGGTTAGTAAAAGGGTCCTAAGGAACAGCGATATCTCCCACCCCATGAGCTGTCA
CGGTTTTATTTACATGGGGTCAGGATTCCACGAGGGTAGTGAACCATTTTAGTCACAAGGGCAGTGGCTG
AAGATCAAGGAGCGGGCAGTGAACTCTCCTGAATCTTCGCCTGCTTCTTCATTCTCCTTCGTTTAGCTAA
TAGAATAACTGCTGAGTTGTGAACAGTAAGGTGTATGTGAGGTGCTCGAAAACAAGGTTTCAGGTGACGC
CCCCAGAATAAAATTTGGACGGGGGGTTCAGTGGTGGCATTGTGCTATGACACCAATATAACCCTCACAA
ACCCCTTGGGCAATAAATACTAGTGTAGGAATGAAACATTCTGAATATCTTTAACAATAGAAATCCATGG
GGTGGGGACAAGCCGTAAAGACTGGATGTCCATCTCACACGAATTTATGGCTATGGGCAACACATAATCC
TAGTGCAATATGATACTGGGGTTATTAAGATGTGTCCCAGGCAGGGACCAAGACAGGTGAACCATGTTGT
TACACTCTATTTGTAACAAGGGGAAAGAGAGTGGACGCCGACAGCAGCGGACTCCACTGGTTGTCTCTAA
CACCCCCGAAAATTAAACGGGGCTCCACGCCAATGGGGCCCATAAACAAAGACAAGTGGCCACTCTTTTT
TTTGAAATTGTGGAGTGGGGGCACGCGTCAGCCCCCACACGCCGCCCTGCGGTTTTGGACTGTAAAATAA
GGGTGTAATAACTTGGCTGATTGTAACCCCGCTAACCACTGCGGTCAAACCACTTGCCCACAAAACCACT
AATGGCACCCCGGGGAATACCTGCATAAGTAGGTGGGCGGGCCAAGATAGGGGCGCGATTGCTGCGATCT
GGAGGACAAATTACACACACTTGCGCCTGAGCGCCAAGCACAGGGTTGTTGGTCCTCATATTCACGAGGT
CGCTGAGAGCACGGTGGGCTAATGTTGCCATGGGTAGCATATACTACCCAAATATCTGGATAGCATATGC
TATCCTAATCTATATCTGGGTAGCATAGGCTATCCTAATCTATATCTGGGTAGCATATGCTATCCTAATC
TATATCTGGGTAGTATATGCTATCCTAATTTATATCTGGGTAGCATAGGCTATCCTAATCTATATCTGGG
TAGCATATGCTATCCTAATCTATATCTGGGTAGTATATGCTATCCTAATCTGTATCCGGGTAGCATATGC
TATCCTAATAGAGATTAGGGTAGTATATGCTATCCTAATTTATATCTGGGTAGCATATACTACCCAAATA
TCTGGATAGCATATGCTATCCTAATCTATATCTGGGTAGCATATGCTATCCTAATCTATATCTGGGTAGC
ATAGGCTATCCTAATCTATATCTGGGTAGCATATGCTATCCTAATCTATATCTGGGTAGTATATGCTATC
CTAATTTATATCTGGGTAGCATAGGCTATCCTAATCTATATCTGGGTAGCATATGCTATCCTAATCTATA
TCTGGGTAGTATATGCTATCCTAATCTGTATCCGGGTAGCATATGCTATCCTCATGCATATACAGTCAGC
ATATGATACCCAGTAGTAGAGTGGGAGTGCTATCCTTTGCATATGCCGCCACCTCCCAAGGGGGCGTGAA
TTTTCGCTGCTTGTCCTTTTCCTGCATGCTGGTTGCTCCCATTCTTAGGTGAATTTAAGGAGGCCAGGCT
AAAGCCGTCGCATGTCTGATTGCTCACCAGGTAAATGTCGCTAATGTTTTCCAACGCGAGAAGGTGTTGA
GCGCGGAGCTGAGTGACGTGACAACATGGGTATGCCCAATTGCCCCATGTTGGGAGGACGAAAATGGTGA
CAAGACAGATGGCCAGAAATACACCAACAGCACGCATGATGTCTACTGGGGATTTATTCTTTAGTGCGGG
GGAATACACGGCTTTTAATACGATTGAGGGCGTCTCCTAACAAGTTACATCACTCCTGCCCTTCCTCACC
CTCATCTCCATCACCTCCTTCATCTCCGTCATCTCCGTCATCACCCTCCGCGGCAGCCCCTTCCACCATA
GGTGGAAACCAGGGAGGCAAATCTACTCCATCGTCAAAGCTGCACACAGTCACCCTGATATTGCAGGTAG
GAGCGGGCTTTGTCATAACAAGGTCCTTAATCGCATCCTTCAAAACCTCAGCAAATATATGAGTTTGTAA
AAAGACCATGAAATAACAGACAATGGACTCCCTTAGCGGGCCAGGTTGTGGGCCGGGTCCAGGGGCCATT
CCAAAGGGGAGACGACTCAATGGTGTAAGACGACATTGTGGAATAGCAAGGGCAGTTCCTCGCCTTAGGT
TGTAAAGGGAGGTCTTACTACCTCCATATACGAACACACCGGCGACCCAAGTTCCTTCGTCGGTAGTCCT
TTCTACGTGACTCCTAGCCAGGAGAGCTCTTAAACCTTCTGCAATGTTCTCAAATTTCGGGTTGGAACCT
CCTTGACCACGATGCTTTCCAAACCACCCTCCTTTTTTGCGCCTGCCTCCATCACCCTGACCCCGGGGTC
CAGTGCTTGGGCCTTCTCCTGGGTCATCTGCGGGGCCCTGCTCTATCGCTCCCGGGGGCACGTCAGGCTC
ACCATCTGGGCCACCTTCTTGGTGGTATTCAAAATAATCGGCTTCCCCTACAGGGTGGAAAAATGGCCTT
CTACCTGGAGGGGGCCTGCGCGGTGGAGACCCGGATGATGATGACTGACTACTGGGACTCCTGGGCCTCT
TTTCTCCACGTCCACGACCTCTCCCCCTGGCTCTTTCACGACTTCCCCCCCTGGCTCTTTCACGTCCTCT
ACCCCGGCGGCCTCCACTACCTCCTCGACCCCGGCCTCCACTACCTCCTCGACCCCGGCCTCCACTGCCT
CCTCGACCCCGGCCTCCACCTCCTGCTCCTGCCCCTCCTGCTCCTGCCCCTCCTCCTGCTCCTGCCCCTC
CTGCCCCTCCTGCTCCTGCCCCTCCTGCCCCTCCTGCTCCTGCCCCTCCTGCCCCTCCTGCTCCTGCCCC
TCCTGCCCCTCCTCCTGCTCCTGCCCCTCCTGCCCCTCCTCCTGCTCCTGCCCCTCCTGCCCCTCCTGCT
CCTGCCCCTCCTGCCCCTCCTGCTCCTGCCCCTCCTGCCCCTCCTGCTCCTGCCCCTCCTGCTCCTGCCC
CTCCTGCTCCTGCCCCTCCTGCTCCTGCCCCTCCTGCCCCTCCTGCCCCTCCTCCTGCTCCTGCCCCTCC
TGCTCCTGCCCCTCCTGCCCCTCCTGCCCCTCCTGCTCCTGCCCCTCCTCCTGCTCCTGCCCCTCCTGCC
CCTCCTGCCCCTCCTCCTGCTCCTGCCCCTCCTGCCCCTCCTCCTGCTCCTGCCCCTCCTCCTGCTCCTG
CCCCTCCTGCCCCTCCTGCCCCTCCTCCTGCTCCTGCCCCTCCTGCCCCTCCTCCTGCTCCTGCCCCTCC
TCCTGCTCCTGCCCCTCCTGCCCCTCCTGCCCCTCCTCCTGCTCCTGCCCCTCCTCCTGCTCCTGCCCCT
CCTGCCCCTCCTGCCCCTCCTGCCCCTCCTCCTGCTCCTGCCCCTCCTCCTGCTCCTGCCCCTCCTGCTC
CTGCCCCTCCCGCTCCTGCTCCTGCTCCTGTTCCACCGTGGGTCCCTTTGCAGCCAATGCAACTTGGACG
TTTTTGGGGTCTCCGGACACCATCTCTATGTCTTGGCCCTGATCCTGAGCCGCCCGGGGCTCCTGGTCTT
CCGCCTCCTCGTCCTCGTCCTCTTCCCCGTCCTCGTCCATGGTTATCACCCCCTCTTCTTTGAGGTCCAC
TGCCGCCGGAGCCTTCTGGTCCAGATGTGTCTCCCTTCTCTCCTAGGCCATTTCCAGGTCCTGTACCTGG
CCCCTCGTCAGACATGATTCACACTAAAAGAGATCAATAGACATCTTTATTAGACGACGCTCAGTGAATA
CAGGGAGTGCAGACTCCTGCCCCCTCCAACAGCCCCCCCACCCTCATCCCCTTCATGGTCGCTGTCAGAC
AGATCCAGGTCTGAAAATTCCCCATCCTCCGAACCATCCTCGTCCTCATCACCAATTACTCGCAGCCCGG
AAAACTCCCGCTGAACATCCTCAAGATTTGCGTCCTGAGCCTCAAGCCAGGCCTCAAATTCCTCGTCCCC
CTTTTTGCTGGACGGTAGGGATGGGGATTCTCGGGACCCCTCCTCTTCCTCTTCAAGGTCACCAGACAGA
GATGCTACTGGGGCAACGGAAGAAAAGCTGGGTGCGGCCTGTGAGGATCAGCTTATCGATGATAAGCTGT
CAAACATGAGAATTCTTGAAGACGAAAGGGCCTCGTGATACGCCTATTTTTATAGGTTAATGTCATGATA
ATAATGGTTTCTTAGACGTCAGGTGGCACTTTTCGGGGAAATGTGCGCGGAACCCCTATTTGTTTATTTT
TCTAAATACATTCAAATATGTATCCGCTCATGAGACAATAACCCTGATAAATGCTTCAATAATATTGAAA
AAGGAAGAGTATGAGTATTCAACATTTCCGTGTCGCCCTTATTCCCTTTTTTGCGGCATTTTGCCTTCCT
GTTTTTGCTCACCCAGAAACGCTGGTGAAAGTAAAAGATGCTGAAGATCAGTTGGGTGCACGAGTGGGTT
ACATCGAACTGGATCTCAACAGCGGTAAGATCCTTGAGAGTTTTCGCCCCGAAGAACGTTTTCCAATGAT
GAGCACTTTTAAAGTTCTGCTATGTGGCGCGGTATTATCCCGTGTTGACGCCGGGCAAGAGCAACTCGGT
CGCCGCATACACTATTCTCAGAATGACTTGGTTGAGTACTCACCAGTCACAGAAAAGCATCTTACGGATG
GCATGACAGTAAGAGAATTATGCAGTGCTGCCATAACCATGAGTGATAACACTGCGGCCAACTTACTTCT
GACAACGATCGGAGGACCGAAGGAGCTAACCGCTTTTTTGCACAACATGGGGGATCATGTAACTCGCCTT
GATCGTTGGGAACCGGAGCTGAATGAAGCCATACCAAACGACGAGCGTGACACCACGATGCCTGCAGCAA
TGGCAACAACGTTGCGCAAACTATTAACTGGCGAACTACTTACTCTAGCTTCCCGGCAACAATTAATAGA
CTGGATGGAGGCGGATAAAGTTGCAGGACCACTTCTGCGCTCGGCCCTTCCGGCTGGCTGGTTTATTGCT
GATAAATCTGGAGCCGGTGAGCGTGGGTCTCGCGGTATCATTGCAGCACTGGGGCCAGATGGTAAGCCCT
CCCGTATCGTAGTTATCTACACGACGGGGAGTCAGGCAACTATGGATGAACGAAATAGACAGATCGCTGA
GATAGGTGCCTCACTGATTAAGCATTGGTAACTGTCAGACCAAGTTTACTCATATATACTTTAGATTGAT
TTAAAACTTCATTTTTAATTTAAAAGGATCTAGGTGAAGATCCTTTTTGATAATCTCATGACCAAAATCC
CTTAACGTGAGTTTTCGTTCCACTGAGCGTCAGACCCCGTAGAAAAGATCAAAGGATCTTCTTGAGATCC
TTTTTTTCTGCGCGTAATCTGCTGCTTGCAAACAAAAAAACCACCGCTACCAGCGGTGGTTTGTTTGCCG
GATCAAGAGCTACCAACTCTTTTTCCGAAGGTAACTGGCTTCAGCAGAGCGCAGATACCAAATACTGTCC
TTCTAGTGTAGCCGTAGTTAGGCCACCACTTCAAGAACTCTGTAGCACCGCCTACATACCTCGCTCTGCT
AATCCTGTTACCAGTGGCTGCTGCCAGTGGCGATAAGTCGTGTCTTACCGGGTTGGACTCAAGACGATAG
TTACCGGATAAGGCGCAGCGGTCGGGCTGAACGGGGGGTTCGTGCACACAGCCCAGCTTGGAGCGAACGA
CCTACACCGAACTGAGATACCTACAGCGTGAGCTATGAGAAAGCGCCACGCTTCCCGAAGGGAGAAAGGC
GGACAGGTATCCGGTAAGCGGCAGGGTCGGAACAGGAGAGCGCACGAGGGAGCTTCCAGGGGGAAACGCC
TGGTATCTTTATAGTCCTGTCGGGTTTCGCCACCTCTGACTTGAGCGTCGATTTTTGTGATGCTCGTCAG
GGGGGCGGAGCCTATGGAAAAACGCCAGCAACGCGGCCTTTTTACGGTTCCTGGCCTTTTGCTGGCCTTG
AAGCTGTCCCTGATGGTCGTCATCTACCTGCCTGGACAGCATGGCCTGCAACGCGGGCATCCCGATGCCG
CCGGAAGCGAGAAGAATCATAATGGGGAAGGCCATCCAGCCTCGCGTCGCGAACGCCAGCAAGACGTAGC
CCAGCGCGTCGGCCCCGAGATGCGCCGCGTGCGGCTGCTGGAGATGGCGGACGCGATGGATATGTTCTGC
CAAGGGTTGGTTTGCGCATTCACAGTTCTCCGCAAGAATTGATTGGCTCCAATTCTTGGAGTGGTGAATC
CGTTAGCGAGGTGCCGCCCTGCTTCATCCCCGTGGCCCGTTGCTCGCGTTTGCTGGCGGTGTCCCCGGAA
GAAATATATTTGCATGTCTTTAGTTCTATGATGACACAAACCCCGCCCAGCGTCTTGTCATTGGCGAATT
CGAACACGCAGATGCAGTCGGGGCGGCGCGGTCCGAGGTCCACTTCGCATATTAAGGTGACGCGTGTGGC
CTCGAACACCGAGCGACCCTGCAGCGACCCGCTTAACAGCGTCAACAGCGTGCCGCAGATCCCGGGGGGC
AATGAGATATGAAAAAGCCTGAACTCACCGCGACGTCTGTCGAGAAGTTTCTGATCGAAAAGTTCGACAG
CGTCTCCGACCTGATGCAGCTCTCGGAGGGCGAAGAATCTCGTGCTTTCAGCTTCGATGTAGGAGGGCGT
GGATATGTCCTGCGGGTAAATAGCTGCGCCGATGGTTTCTACAAAGATCGTTATGTTTATCGGCACTTTG
CATCGGCCGCGCTCCCGATTCCGGAAGTGCTTGACATTGGGGAATTCAGCGAGAGCCTGACCTATTGCAT
CTCCCGCCGTGCACAGGGTGTCACGTTGCAAGACCTGCCTGAAACCGAACTGCCCGCTGTTCTGCAGCCG
GTCGCGGAGGCCATGGATGCGATCGCTGCGGCCGATCTTAGCCAGACGAGCGGGTTCGGCCCATTCGGAC
CGCAAGGAATCGGTCAATACACTACATGGCGTGATTTCATATGCGCGATTGCTGATCCCCATGTGTATCA
CTGGCAAACTGTGATGGACGACACCGTCAGTGCGTCCGTCGCGCAGGCTCTCGATGAGCTGATGCTTTGG
GCCGAGGACTGCCCCGAAGTCCGGCACCTCGTGCACGCGGATTTCGGCTCCAACAATGTCCTGACGGACA
ATGGCCGCATAACAGCGGTCATTGACTGGAGCGAGGCGATGTTCGGGGATTCCCAATACGAGGTCGCCAA
CATCTTCTTCTGGAGGCCGTGGTTGGCTTGTATGGAGCAGCAGACGCGCTACTTCGAGCGGAGGCATCCG
GAGCTTGCAGGATCGCCGCGGCTCCGGGCGTATATGCTCCGCATTGGTCTTGACCAACTCTATCAGAGCT
TGGTTGACGGCAATTTCGATGATGCAGCTTGGGCGCAGGGTCGATGCGACGCAATCGTCCGATCCGGAGC
CGGGACTGTCGGGCGTACACAAATCGCCCGCAGAAGCGCGGCCGTCTGGACCGATGGCTGTGTAGAAGTA
CTCGCCGATAGTGGAAACCGACGCCCCAGCACTCGTCCGGATCGGGAGATGGGGGAGGCTAACTGAAACA
CGGAAGGAGACAATACCGGAAGGAACCCGCGCTATGACGGCAATAAAAAGACAGAATAAAACGCACGGGT
GTTGGGTCGTTTGTTCATAAACGCGGGGTTCGGTCCCAGGGCTGGCACTCTGTCGATACCCCACCGAGAC
CCCATTGGGGCCAATACGCCCGCGTTTCTTCCTTTTCCCCACCCCACCCCCCAAGTTCGGGTGAAGGCCC
AGGGCTCGCAGCCAACGTCGGGGCGGCAGGCCCTGCCATAGCCACTGGCCCCGTGGGTTAGGGACGGGGT
CCCCCATGGGGAATGGTTTATGGTTCGTGGGGGTTATTATTTTGGGCGTTGCGTGGGGTCAGGTCCACGA
CTGGACTGAGCAGACAGACCCATGGTTTTTGGATGGCCTGGGCATGGACCGCATGTACTGGCGCGACACG
AACACCGGGCGTCTGTGGCTGCCAAACACCCCCGACCCCCAAAAACCACCGCGCGGATTTCTGGCGTGCC
AAGCTAGTCGACCAATTCTCATGTTTGACAGCTTATCATCGCAGATCCGGGCAACGTTGTTGCCATTGCT
GCAGGCGCAGAACTGGTAGGTATGGAAGATCTATACATTGAATCAATATTGGCAATTAGCCATATTAGTC
ATTGGTTATATAGCATAAATCAATATTGGCTATTGGCCATTGCATACGTTGTATCTATATCATAATATGT
ACATTTATATTGGCTCATGTCCAATATGACCGCCATGTTGACATTGATTATTGACTAGTTATTAATAGTA
ATCAATTACGGGGTCATTAGTTCATAGCCCATATATGGAGTTCCGCGTTACATAACTTACGGTAAATGGC
CCGCCTGGCTGACCGCCCAACGACCCCCGCCCATTGACGTCAATAATGACGTATGTTCCCATAGTAACGC
CAATAGGGACTTTCCATTGACGTCAATGGGTGGAGTATTTACGGTAAACTGCCCACTTGGCAGTACATCA
AGTGTATCATATGCCAAGTCCGCCCCCTATTGACGTCAATGACGGTAAATGGCCCGCCTGGCATTATGCC
CAGTACATGACCTTACGGGACTTTCCTACTTGGCAGTACATCTACGTATTAGTCATCGCTATTACCATGG
TGATGCGGTTTTGGCAGTACACCAATGGGCGTGGATAGCGGTTTGACTCACGGGGATTTCCAAGTCTCCA
CCCCATTGACGTCAATGGGAGTTTGTTTTGGCACCAAAATCAACGGGACTTTCCAAAATGTCGTAATAAC
CCCGCCCCGTTGACGCAAATGGGCGGTAGGCGTGTACGGTGGGAGGTCTATATAAGCAGAGCTCGTTTAG
TGAACCGTCAGATCTCTAGAAGCTGGGTACCAGCTGCTAGCGCCACCATGAAGACCATCATCGCCCTGAG
CTACATCTTCTGCCTGGTGTTCGCCGAGCAAAAGCTGATCTCAGAGGAGGACCTGGGCAGCCCTGGCGGT
GCCGATTATCAAGTGTCTAGTCTTGAGTATGACATGAATTATTATACAGAGGAGGACTGCGAGAAAATCA
ATGTGAAGCAAATCGCAGCCCGCCTCCTGCCTCCGCTCTACTCACTGGTGTTCATCTTTGGTTTTGTGGG
CAACATGCTGAACATCCTCATCCTGATAAACTGCAAAAGGCTGAAGAGCATGACTGACATCTACCTGCTC
AACCTGGCCATCTCTGACCTGTTTTTCGCTCTTACTGTCCCCTTCTGGGCTCACTATGCTGCCGCCCAGT
GGGACTTTGGAAATACAATGTGTCAACTCTTGACAGGGCTCTATTTTATAGGCTTCTTCTCTGGAATCTT
CTTCATCATCCTCCTGACAATCGATAGGTACCTGGCTGTCGTCCATGCTGTGTTTGCTTTAAAAGCCAGG
ACGGTCACCTTTGGGGTGGTGACAAGTGTGATCACTTGGGTGGTGGCTGTGTTTGCGTCTCTCCCAGGAA
TCATCTTTACCAGATCTCAAAAAGAAGGTCTTCATTACACCTGCAGCTCTCATTTTCCATACAGTCAGTA
TCAATTCTGGAAGAATTTCCAGACATTAAAGATAGTCATCTTGGGGCTGGTCCTGCCGCTGCTTGTAATG
GTCATCTGCTACTCGGGAATCCTAAAAACTCTGCTTCGGTGTCGAAATGAGAAGAAGAGGCACAGGGCTG
TGAGGCTTATCTTCACCATCATGATTGTTTATTTTCTCTTCTGGGCTCCCTACAACATTGTCCTTCTCCT
GAACACCTTCCAGGAATTCTTTGGCCTGAATAATTGCGAGAGCTCTAACAGGTTGGACCAAGCTATGCAG
GTGACAGAGACTCTTGGGATGACGCACTGCTGCATCAACCCCATCATCTATGCCTTTGTCGGGGAGAAGT
TCAGAAACTACCTCTTAGTCTTCTTCCAAAAGCACATTGCCAAACGCTTCTGCAAATGCTGTTCTATTTT
CCAGCAAGAGGCTCCCGAGCGAGCAAGCTCAGTTTACACCCGATCCACTGGGGAGCAGGAAATATCTGTG
GGCTTGTGATAACTCGAGGCCGGCAAGGCCGGATCCAGACATGATAAGATACATTGATGAGTTTGGACAA
ACCACAACTAGAATGCAGTGAAAAAAATGCTTTATTTGTGAAATTTGTGATGCTATTGCTTTATTTGTAA
CCATTATAAGCTGCAATAAACAAGTTAACAACAACAATTGCATTCATTTTATGTTTCAGGTTCAGGGGGA
GGTGGGGAGGTTTTTTAAAGCAAGTAAAACCTCTACAAATGTGGTATGGCTGATTATGATCCGGCTGCCT
CGCGCGTTTCGGTGATGACGGTGAAAACCTCTGACACATGCAGCTCCCGGAGACGGTCACAGCTTGTCTG
TAAGCGGATGCCGGGAGCAGACAAGCCCGTCAGGGCGCGTCAGCGGGTGTTGGCGGGTGTCGGGGCGCAG
CCATGACCGGTCGACTCTAGA
Features (pLannotate 1.2.2; 21 found; start..end, strand, type, name):
    475..2264    -  rep_origin     oriP: Epstein-Barr virus oriP replication origin (Yates et al., 2000)
   2269..2487    -  CDS            gL (fragment): GL_EBVB9 - Experimental evidence at protein level: Swiss-Prot protein existence level 1. The heterodimer glycoprotein H-glycoprotein L is required for the fusion of viral and plasma membranes leading to virus entry into the host cell. Acts as a functional inhibitor of gH and maintains gH in an inhibited form. Upon binding to host integrins, gL dissociates from gH leading to activation of the viral fusion glycoproteins gB and gH. Fusion of EBV with B-lymphocytes requires the additional receptor- binding protein gp42, which forms a complex with gH/gL. The heterodimer gH/gL targets also host EPHA
   2570..4495    -  CDS            EBNA1: Epstein-Barr nuclear antigen 1, also known as EBNA-1 crucial for latent viral infection, and for episomal amplification of vectors containing the oriP origin (Okita et al., 2013)
   4533..4877    -  CDS            BRRF2_EBVB9 (fragment): Protein inferred from homology: Swiss-Prot protein existence level 3. From Epstein-Barr virus (strain B95-8) (HHV-4) (Human herpesvirus 4).
   4880..4903    -  promoter       tet promoter (fragment): E. coli promoter for tetracycline efflux protein gene
   5016..5120    +  promoter       AmpR promoter: bla
   5121..5981    +  CDS            AmpR: β-lactamase; bla; confers resistance to ampicillin, carbenicillin, and related antibiotics
   6152..6740    +  rep_origin     ori: high-copy-number ColE1/pMB1/pBR322/pUC origin of replication
   6786..6944    -  CDS            TcR (fragment): tetracycline efflux protein; tet; confers resistance to tetracycline
   7065..7265    -  CDS            MDV035 (fragment): UL24_GAHVM - Protein inferred from homology: Swiss-Prot protein existence level 3. May play a role in the dispersal of host nucleolin from the nucleolus throughout the nucleus leading to a decrease in ribosome biogenesis. From Gallid herpesvirus 2 (strain Chicken/Md5/ATCC VR-987) (GaHV-2) (Marek's disease herpesvirus type 1).
   7254..7316    +  promoter       Mini-TK promoter: minimal herpes simplex virus (HSV) thymidine kinase promoter
   7359..8396    +  CDS            HygR: hygromycin B phosphotransferase confers resistance to hygromycin
   8438..8486    +  polyA_signal   HSV TK poly(A) signal: herpes simplex virus thymidine kinase polyadenylation signal (Cole and Stacy, 1985)
   8686..8910    +  CDS            gH (fragment): GH_HHV11 - Experimental evidence at protein level: Swiss-Prot protein existence level 1. The heterodimer glycoprotein H-glycoprotein L is required for the fusion of viral and plasma membranes leading to virus entry into the host cell. Following initial binding to host receptor, membrane fusion is mediated by the fusion machinery composed of gB and the heterodimer gH/gL. May also be involved in the fusion between the virion envelope and the outer nuclear membrane during virion morphogenesis. From Human herpesvirus 1 (strain 17) (HHV-1) (Human herpes simplex virus 1).
   8941..8966    -  CDS            bla(M) (fragment): β-lactamase lacking the signal sequence; bla(M); allows cytosolic expression of β-lactamase
   9140..9519    +  enhancer       CMV enhancer: human cytomegalovirus immediate early enhancer
   9521..9720    +  promoter       CMV promoter: human cytomegalovirus (CMV) immediate early promoter
   9874..10926   +  CDS            CCR5: CCR5_HUMAN - Also known as CMKBR5. Experimental evidence at protein level: Swiss-Prot protein existence level 1. (Microbial infection) Acts as a coreceptor (CD4 being the primary receptor) of human immunodeficiency virus-1/HIV-1. From Homo sapiens (Human).
  10952..11086   -  polyA_signal   SV40 poly(A) signal: SV40 polyadenylation signal
  11109..11191   -  CDS            large T antigen (fragment): large T antigen from SV40 (simian virus 40)
  11194..11234   +  CDS            rop (fragment): Rop protein, which maintains plasmids at low copy number; rop
