[The description below was written by a language model from this plasmid's Addgene catalogue record and pLannotate feature annotations shown in this document.]
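Description:
pCEP4-CCR5(R5gp120-Hi) is an 11.4 kb mammalian expression plasmid built on the Invitrogen pCEP4 episomal backbone. In bacteria it is maintained as a high-copy plasmid through a ColE1/pUC-type origin and selected with ampicillin via the β-lactamase gene. In mammalian cells the backbone supplies the Epstein-Barr virus oriP origin together with the EBNA1 coding sequence, which lets the plasmid replicate and persist as an extrachromosomal episome in permissive primate cells. A hygromycin B phosphotransferase cassette, driven by an HSV thymidine kinase promoter and ended by the TK polyadenylation signal, provides selection. Several short annotated fragments (herpesvirus gL, gH, BRRF2 and UL24-like hits, plus tetracycline resistance, rop and SV40 large T pieces) appear to be remnants of backbone construction rather than functional genes.

The payload is a human CCR5 (CD195) open reading frame cloned between NheI and XhoI sites, downstream of the CMV immediate-early enhancer and promoter and followed by an SV40 polyadenylation signal. The receptor carries an N-terminal influenza A haemagglutinin signal/leader sequence followed by a c-myc epitope. This places the tag on the extracellular N-terminus, so surface expression can be detected on intact cells. The feature table annotates only the CCR5 coding region itself, not the leader or tag. The insert encodes the R5gp120-Hi variant, which combines nine substitutions: P8L, I9E, I12M, S17E, P19D, Q21E, V51N, L80A and S270E. CCR5 is the chemokine receptor that acts with CD4 as an HIV-1 coreceptor. The variant comes from deep mutational scanning work that mapped interaction sites on human chemokine receptors. Its name suggests altered, presumably enhanced, binding to gp120, although the record does not describe the phenotype.
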