Addgene plasmid #98954: pCEP4-CCR5(R5gp120-Hi)
Purpose: Mammalian expression plasmid for myc-tagged human CCR5 mutant R5gp120-Hi
Depositing lab: Erik Procko. Depositing organization: University of Illinois at Urbana-Champaign. Publication: Mapping Interaction Sites on Human Chemokine Receptors by Deep Mutational Scanning. Heredia JD, Park J, Brubaker RJ, Szymanski SK, Gill KS, Procko E. J Immunol. 2018 Apr 20. pii: jimmunol.1800343. doi: 10.4049/jimmunol.1800343. PubMed 29678950.
Backbone
  Vector backbone: pCEP4
  Backbone manufacturer: Invitrogen
  Vector type: Mammalian Expression
  Selectable markers: Hygromycin
Growth in bacteria
  Bacterial resistance: Ampicillin, 100 μg/mL
  Growth temperature: 37°C
  Growth strain: DH5alpha
  Copy number: High Copy
Gene/Insert
  Gene/Insert name: CCR5 (alt name: CD195)
  Species: H. sapiens (human)
  Insert size (bp): 1161
  Mutation: R5gp120-Hi variant: P8L, I9E, I12M, S17E, P19D, Q21E, V51N, L80A, S270E
  GenBank ID: NM_000579
  Entrez Gene: CCR5 (a.k.a. CC-CKR-5, CCCKR5, CCR-5, CD195, CKR-5, CKR5, CMKBR5, IDDM22)
  Promoter: CMV
  Tag / fusion protein: Signal/leader sequence from Influenza A virus HA protein (N terminal on insert); c-myc epitope tag (N terminal on insert)
  Cloning method: Restriction Enzyme; 5′ cloning site NheI (not destroyed); 3′ cloning site XhoI (not destroyed)
  Sequencing primers: 5′ CMV_fwd; 3′ EBV_rev
Terms and licenses: Academic/Nonprofit Terms; Industry Terms: Not Available to Industry
How to cite: pCEP4-CCR5(R5gp120-Hi) was a gift from Erik Procko (Addgene plasmid # 98954 ; http://n2t.net/addgene:98954 ; RRID:Addgene_98954)
