>Addgene plasmid #98954 | pCEP4-CCR5(R5gp120-Hi) | addgene partial sequence | sequence record 193136 | Addgene partial NGS Result
TGCTCCTGCTCCTGTTCCACCGTGGGTCCCTTTGCAGCCAATGCAACTTGGACGTTTTTGGGGTCTCCGG
ACACCATCTCTATGTCTTGGCCCTGATCCTGAGCCGCCCGGGGCTCCTGGTCTTCCGCCTCCTCGTCCTC
GTCCTCTTCCCCGTCCTCGTCCATGGTTATCACCCCCTCTTCTTTGAGGTCCACTGCCGCCGGAGCCTTC
TGGTCCAGATGTGTCTCCCTTCTCTCCTAGGCCATTTCCAGGTCCTGTACCTGGCCCCTCGTCAGACATG
ATTCACACTAAAAGAGATCAATAGACATCTTTATTAGACGACGCTCAGTGAATACAGGGAGTGCAGACTC
CTGCCCCCTCCAACAGCCCCCCCACCCTCATCCCCTTCATGGTCGCTGTCAGACAGATCCAGGTCTGAAA
ATTCCCCATCCTCCGAACCATCCTCGTCCTCATCACCAATTACTCGCAGCCCGGAAAACTCCCGCTGAAC
ATCCTCAAGATTTGCGTCCTGAGCCTCAAGCCAGGCCTCAAATTCCTCGTCCCCCTTTTTGCTGGACGGT
AGGGATGGGGATTCTCGGGACCCCTCCTCTTCCTCTTCAAGGTCACCAGACAGAGATGCTACTGGGGCAA
CGGAAGAAAAGCTGGGTGCGGCCTGTGAGGATCAGCTTATCGATGATAAGCTGTCAAACATGAGAATTCT
TGAAGACGAAAGGGCCTCGTGATACGCCTATTTTTATAGGTTAATGTCATGATAATAATGGTTTCTTAGA
CGTCAGGTGGCACTTTTCGGGGAAATGTGCGCGGAACCCCTATTTGTTTATTTTTCTAAATACATTCAAA
TATGTATCCGCTCATGAGACAATAACCCTGATAAATGCTTCAATAATATTGAAAAAGGAAGAGTATGAGT
ATTCAACATTTCCGTGTCGCCCTTATTCCCTTTTTTGCGGCATTTTGCCTTCCTGTTTTTGCTCACCCAG
AAACGCTGGTGAAAGTAAAAGATGCTGAAGATCAGTTGGGTGCACGAGTGGGTTACATCGAACTGGATCT
CAACAGCGGTAAGATCCTTGAGAGTTTTCGCCCCGAAGAACGTTTTCCAATGATGAGCACTTTTAAAGTT
CTGCTATGTGGCGCGGTATTATCCCGTGTTGACGCCGGGCAAGAGCAACTCGGTCGCCGCATACACTATT
CTCAGAATGACTTGGTTGAGTACTCACCAGTCACAGAAAAGCATCTTACGGATGGCATGACAGTAAGAGA
ATTATGCAGTGCTGCCATAACCATGAGTGATAACACTGCGGCCAACTTACTTCTGACAACGATCGGAGGA
CCGAAGGAGCTAACCGCTTTTTTGCACAACATGGGGGATCATGTAACTCGCCTTGATCGTTGGGAACCGG
AGCTGAATGAAGCCATACCAAACGACGAGCGTGACACCACGATGCCTGCAGCAATGGCAACAACGTTGCG
CAAACTATTAACTGGCGAACTACTTACTCTAGCTTCCCGGCAACAATTAATAGACTGGATGGAGGCGGAT
AAAGTTGCAGGACCACTTCTGCGCTCGGCCCTTCCGGCTGGCTGGTTTATTGCTGATAAATCTGGAGCCG
GTGAGCGTGGGTCTCGCGGTATCATTGCAGCACTGGGGCCAGATGGTAAGCCCTCCCGTATCGTAGTTAT
CTACACGACGGGGAGTCAGGCAACTATGGATGAACGAAATAGACAGATCGCTGAGATAGGTGCCTCACTG
ATTAAGCATTGGTAACTGTCAGACCAAGTTTACTCATATATACTTTAGATTGATTTAAAACTTCATTTTT
AATTTAAAAGGATCTAGGTGAAGATCCTTTTTGATAATCTCATGACCAAAATCCCTTAACGTGAGTTTTC
GTTCCACTGAGCGTCAGACCCCGTAGAAAAGATCAAAGGATCTTCTTGAGATCCTTTTTTTCTGCGCGTA
ATCTGCTGCTTGCAAACAAAAAAACCACCGCTACCAGCGGTGGTTTGTTTGCCGGATCAAGAGCTACCAA
CTCTTTTTCCGAAGGTAACTGGCTTCAGCAGAGCGCAGATACCAAATACTGTCCTTCTAGTGTAGCCGTA
GTTAGGCCACCACTTCAAGAACTCTGTAGCACCGCCTACATACCTCGCTCTGCTAATCCTGTTACCAGTG
GCTGCTGCCAGTGGCGATAAGTCGTGTCTTACCGGGTTGGACTCAAGACGATAGTTACCGGATAAGGCGC
AGCGGTCGGGCTGAACGGGGGGTTCGTGCACACAGCCCAGCTTGGAGCGAACGACCTACACCGAACTGAG
ATACCTACAGCGTGAGCTATGAGAAAGCGCCACGCTTCCCGAAGGGAGAAAGGCGGACAGGTATCCGGTA
AGCGGCAGGGTCGGAACAGGAGAGCGCACGAGGGAGCTTCCAGGGGGAAACGCCTGGTATCTTTATAGTC
CTGTCGGGTTTCGCCACCTCTGACTTGAGCGTCGATTTTTGTGATGCTCGTCAGGGGGGCGGAGCCTATG
GAAAAACGCCAGCAACGCGGCCTTTTTACGGTTCCTGGCCTTTTGCTGGCCTTGAAGCTGTCCCTGATGG
TCGTCATCTACCTGCCTGGACAGCATGGCCTGCAACGCGGGCATCCCGATGCCGCCGGAAGCGAGAAGAA
TCATAATGGGGAAGGCCATCCAGCCTCGCGTCGCGAACGCCAGCAAGACGTAGCCCAGCGCGTCGGCCCC
GAGATGCGCCGCGTGCGGCTGCTGGAGATGGCGGACGCGATGGATATGTTCTGCCAAGGGTTGGTTTGCG
CATTCACAGTTCTCCGCAAGAATTGATTGGCTCCAATTCTTGGAGTGGTGAATCCGTTAGCGAGGTGCCG
CCCTGCTTCATCCCCGTGGCCCGTTGCTCGCGTTTGCTGGCGGTGTCCCCGGAAGAAATATATTTGCATG
TCTTTAGTTCTATGATGACACAAACCCCGCCCAGCGTCTTGTCATTGGCGAATTCGAACACGCAGATGCA
GTCGGGGCGGCGCGGTCCGAGGTCCACTTCGCATATTAAGGTGACGCGTGTGGCCTCGAACACCGAGCGA
CCCTGCAGCGACCCGCTTAACAGCGTCAACAGCGTGCCGCAGATCCCGGGGGGCAATGAGATATGAAAAA
GCCTGAACTCACCGCGACGTCTGTCGAGAAGTTTCTGATCGAAAAGTTCGACAGCGTCTCCGACCTGATG
CAGCTCTCGGAGGGCGAAGAATCTCGTGCTTTCAGCTTCGATGTAGGAGGGCGTGGATATGTCCTGCGGG
TAAATAGCTGCGCCGATGGTTTCTACAAAGATCGTTATGTTTATCGGCACTTTGCATCGGCCGCGCTCCC
GATTCCGGAAGTGCTTGACATTGGGGAATTCAGCGAGAGCCTGACCTATTGCATCTCCCGCCGTGCACAG
GGTGTCACGTTGCAAGACCTGCCTGAAACCGAACTGCCCGCTGTTCTGCAGCCGGTCGCGGAGGCCATGG
ATGCGATCGCTGCGGCCGATCTTAGCCAGACGAGCGGGTTCGGCCCATTCGGACCGCAAGGAATCGGTCA
ATACACTACATGGCGTGATTTCATATGCGCGATTGCTGATCCCCATGTGTATCACTGGCAAACTGTGATG
GACGACACCGTCAGTGCGTCCGTCGCGCAGGCTCTCGATGAGCTGATGCTTTGGGCCGAGGACTGCCCCG
AAGTCCGGCACCTCGTGCACGCGGATTTCGGCTCCAACAATGTCCTGACGGACAATGGCCGCATAACAGC
GGTCATTGACTGGAGCGAGGCGATGTTCGGGGATTCCCAATACGAGGTCGCCAACATCTTCTTCTGGAGG
CCGTGGTTGGCTTGTATGGAGCAGCAGACGCGCTACTTCGAGCGGAGGCATCCGGAGCTTGCAGGATCGC
CGCGGCTCCGGGCGTATATGCTCCGCATTGGTCTTGACCAACTCTATCAGAGCTTGGTTGACGGCAATTT
CGATGATGCAGCTTGGGCGCAGGGTCGATGCGACGCAATCGTCCGATCCGGAGCCGGGACTGTCGGGCGT
ACACAAATCGCCCGCAGAAGCGCGGCCGTCTGGACCGATGGCTGTGTAGAAGTACTCGCCGATAGTGGAA
ACCGACGCCCCAGCACTCGTCCGGATCGGGAGATGGGGGAGGCTAACTGAAACACGGAAGGAGACAATAC
CGGAAGGAACCCGCGCTATGACGGCAATAAAAAGACAGAATAAAACGCACGGGTGTTGGGTCGTTTGTTC
ATAAACGCGGGGTTCGGTCCCAGGGCTGGCACTCTGTCGATACCCCACCGAGACCCCATTGGGGCCAATA
CGCCCGCGTTTCTTCCTTTTCCCCACCCCACCCCCCAAGTTCGGGTGAAGGCCCAGGGCTCGCAGCCAAC
GTCGGGGCGGCAGGCCCTGCCATAGCCACTGGCCCCGTGGGTTAGGGACGGGGTCCCCCATGGGGAATGG
TTTATGGTTCGTGGGGGTTATTATTTTGGGCGTTGCGTGGGGTCAGGTCCACGACTGGACTGAGCAGACA
GACCCATGGTTTTTGGATGGCCTGGGCATGGACCGCATGTACTGGCGCGACACGAACACCGGGCGTCTGT
GGCTGCCAAACACCCCCGACCCCCAAAAACCACCGCGCGGATTTCTGGCGTGCCAAGCTAGTCGACCAAT
TCTCATGTTTGACAGCTTATCATCGCAGATCCGGGCAACGTTGTTGCCATTGCTGCAGGCGCAGAACTGG
TAGGTATGGAAGATCTATACATTGAATCAATATTGGCAATTAGCCATATTAGTCATTGGTTATATAGCAT
AAATCAATATTGGCTATTGGCCATTGCATACGTTGTATCTATATCATAATATGTACATTTATATTGGCTC
ATGTCCAATATGACCGCCATGTTGACATTGATTATTGACTAGTTATTAATAGTAATCAATTACGGGGTCA
TTAGTTCATAGCCCATATATGGAGTTCCGCGTTACATAACTTACGGTAAATGGCCCGCCTGGCTGACCGC
CCAACGACCCCCGCCCATTGACGTCAATAATGACGTATGTTCCCATAGTAACGCCAATAGGGACTTTCCA
TTGACGTCAATGGGTGGAGTATTTACGGTAAACTGCCCACTTGGCAGTACATCAAGTGTATCATATGCCA
AGTCCGCCCCCTATTGACGTCAATGACGGTAAATGGCCCGCCTGGCATTATGCCCAGTACATGACCTTAC
GGGACTTTCCTACTTGGCAGTACATCTACGTATTAGTCATCGCTATTACCATGGTGATGCGGTTTTGGCA
GTACACCAATGGGCGTGGATAGCGGTTTGACTCACGGGGATTTCCAAGTCTCCACCCCATTGACGTCAAT
GGGAGTTTGTTTTGGCACCAAAATCAACGGGACTTTCCAAAATGTCGTAATAACCCCGCCCCGTTGACGC
AAATGGGCGGTAGGCGTGTACGGTGGGAGGTCTATATAAGCAGAGCTCGTTTAGTGAACCGTCAGATCTC
TAGAAGCTGGGTACCAGCTGCTAGCGCCACCATGAAGACCATCATCGCCCTGAGCTACATCTTCTGCCTG
GTGTTCGCCGAGCAAAAGCTGATCTCAGAGGAGGACCTGGGCAGCCCTGGCGGTGCCGATTATCAAGTGT
CTAGTCTTGAGTATGACATGAATTATTATACAGAGGAGGACTGCGAGAAAATCAATGTGAAGCAAATCGC
AGCCCGCCTCCTGCCTCCGCTCTACTCACTGGTGTTCATCTTTGGTTTTGTGGGCAACATGCTGAACATC
CTCATCCTGATAAACTGCAAAAGGCTGAAGAGCATGACTGACATCTACCTGCTCAACCTGGCCATCTCTG
ACCTGTTTTTCGCTCTTACTGTCCCCTTCTGGGCTCACTATGCTGCCGCCCAGTGGGACTTTGGAAATAC
AATGTGTCAACTCTTGACAGGGCTCTATTTTATAGGCTTCTTCTCTGGAATCTTCTTCATCATCCTCCTG
ACAATCGATAGGTACCTGGCTGTCGTCCATGCTGTGTTTGCTTTAAAAGCCAGGACGGTCACCTTTGGGG
TGGTGACAAGTGTGATCACTTGGGTGGTGGCTGTGTTTGCGTCTCTCCCAGGAATCATCTTTACCAGATC
TCAAAAAGAAGGTCTTCATTACACCTGCAGCTCTCATTTTCCATACAGTCAGTATCAATTCTGGAAGAAT
TTCCAGACATTAAAGATAGTCATCTTGGGGCTGGTCCTGCCGCTGCTTGTAATGGTCATCTGCTACTCGG
GAATCCTAAAAACTCTGCTTCGGTGTCGAAATGAGAAGAAGAGGCACAGGGCTGTGAGGCTTATCTTCAC
CATCATGATTGTTTATTTTCTCTTCTGGGCTCCCTACAACATTGTCCTTCTCCTGAACACCTTCCAGGAA
TTCTTTGGCCTGAATAATTGCGAGAGCTCTAACAGGTTGGACCAAGCTATGCAGGTGACAGAGACTCTTG
GGATGACGCACTGCTGCATCAACCCCATCATCTATGCCTTTGTCGGGGAGAAGTTCAGAAACTACCTCTT
AGTCTTCTTCCAAAAGCACATTGCCAAACGCTTCTGCAAATGCTGTTCTATTTTCCAGCAAGAGGCTCCC
GAGCGAGCAAGCTCAGTTTACACCCGATCCACTGGGGAGCAGGAAATATCTGTGGGCTTGTGATAACTCG
AGGCCGGCAAGGCCGGATCCAGACATGATAAGATACATTGATGAGTTTGGACAAACCACAACTAGAATGC
AGTGAAAAAAATGCTTTATTTGTGAAATTTGTGATGCTATTGCTTTATTTGTAACCATTATAAGCTGCAA
TAAACAAGTTAACAACAACAATTGCATTCATTTTATGTTTCAGGTTCAGGGGGAGGTGTGGGAGGTTTTT
TAAAGCAAGTAAAACCTCTACAAATGTGGTATGGCTGATTATGATCCGGCTGCCTCGCGCGTTTCGGTGA
TGACGGTGAAAACCTCTGACACATGCAGCTCCCGGAGACGGTCACAGCTTGTCTGTAAGCGGATGCCGGG
AGCAGACAAGCCCGTCAGGGCGCGTCAGCGGGTGTTGGCGGGTGTCGGGGCGCAGCCATGAGGTCGACTC
TAGAGGATCGATCCCCGCCCCGGACGAACTAAACCTGACTACGACATCTCTGCCCCTTCTTCGCGGGGCA
GTGCATGTAATCCCTTCAGTTGGTTGGTACAACTTGCCAACTGGGCCCTGTTCCACATGTGACACGGGGG
GGGACCAAACACAAAGGGGTTCTCTGACTGTAGTTGACATCCTTATAAATGGATGTGCACATTTGCCAAC
ACTGAGTGGCTTTCATCCTGGAGCAGACTTTGCAGTCTGTGGACTGCAACACAACATTGCCTTTATGTGT
AACTCTTGGCTGAAGCTCTTACACCAATGCTGGGGGACATGTACCTCCCAGGGGCCCAGGAAGACTACGG
GAGGCTACACCAACGTCAATCAGAGGGGCCTGTGTAGCTACCGATAAGCGGACCCTCAAGAGGGCATTAG
CAATAGTGTTTATAAGGCCCCCTTGTTAACCCTAAACGGGTAGCATATGCTTCCCGGGTAGTAGTATATA
CTATCCAGACTAACCCTAATTCAATAGCATATGTTACCCAACGGGAAGCATATGCTATCGAATTAGGGTT
AGTAAAAGGGTCCTAAGGAACAGCGATATCTCCCACCCCATGAGCTGTCACGGTTTTATTTACATGGGGT
CAGGATTCCACGAGGGTAGTGAACCATTTTAGTCACAAGGGCAGTGGCTGAAGATCAAGGAGCGGGCAGT
GAACTCTCCTGAATCTTCGCCTGCTTCTTCATTCTCCTTCGTTTAGCTAATAGAATAACTGCTGAGTTGT
GAACAGTAAGGTGTATGTGAGGTGCTCGAAAACAAGGTTTCAGGTGACGCCCCCAGAATAAAATTTGGAC
GGGGGGTTCAGTGGTGGCATTGTGCTATGACACCAATATAACCCTCACAAACCCCTTGGGCAATAAATAC
TAGTGTAGGAATGAAACATTCTGAATATCTTTAACAATAGAAATCCATGGGGTGGGGACAAGCCGTAAAG
ACTGGATGTCCATCTCACACGAATTTATGGCTATGGGCAACACATAATCCTAGTGCAATATGATACTGGG
GTTATTAAGATGTGTCCCAGGCAGGGACCAAGACAGGTGAACCATGTTGTTACACTCTATTTGTAACAAG
GGGAAAGAGAGTGGACGCCGACAGCAGCGGACTCCACTGGTTGTCTCTAACACCCCCGAAAATTAAACGG
GGCTCCACGCCAATGGGGCCCATAAACAAAGACAAGTGGCCACTCTTTTTTTTGAAATTGTGGAGTGGGG
GCACGCGTCAGCCCCCACACGCCGCCCTGCGGTTTTGGACTGTAAAATAAGGGTGTAATAACTTGGCTGA
TTGTAACCCCGCTAACCACTGCGGTCAAACCACTTGCCCACAAAACCACTAATGGCACCCCGGGGAATAC
CTGCATAAGTAGGTGGGCGGGCCAAGATAGGGGCGCGATTGCTGCGATCTGGAGGACAAATTACACACAC
TTGCGCCTGAGCGCCAAGCACAGGGTTGTTGGTCCTCATATTCACGAGGTCGCTGAGAGCACGGTGGGCT
AATGTTGCCATGGGTAGCATATACTACCCAAATATCTGGATAGCATATGCTATCCTAATCTATATCTGGG
TAGCATAGGCTATCCTAATCTATATCTGGGTAGCATATGCTATCCTAATCTATATCTGGGTAGTATATGC
TATCCTAATTTATATCTGGGTAGCATAGGCTATCCTAATCTATATCTGGGTAGCATATGCTATCCTAATC
TATATCTGGGTAGTATATGCTATCCTAATCTGTATCCGGGTAGCATATGCTATCCTAATAGAGATTAGGG
TAGTATATGCTATCCTAATTTATATCTGGGTAGCATATACTACCCAAATATCTGGATAGCATATGCTATC
CTAATCTATATCTGGGTAGCATATGCTATCCTAATCTATATCTGGGTAGCATAGGCTATCCTAATCTATA
TCTGGGTAGCATATGCTATCCTAATCTATATCTGGGTAGTATATGCTATCCTAATTTATATCTGGGTAGC
ATAGGCTATCCTAATCTATATCTGGGTAGCATATGCTATCCTAATCTATATCTGGGTAGTATATGCTATC
CTAATCTGTATCCGGGTAGCATATGCTATCCTCATGCATATACAGTCAGCATATGATACCCAGTAGTAGA
GTGGGAGTGCTATCCTTTGCATATGCCGCCACCTCCCAAGGGGGCGTGAATTTTCGCTGCTTGTCCTTTT
CCTGCTGGTTGCTCCCATTCTTAGGTGAATTTAAGGAGGCCAGGCTAAAGCCGTCGCATGTCTGATTGCT
CACCAGGTAAATGTCGCTAATGTTTTCCAACGCGAGAAGGTGTTGAGCGCGGAGCTGAGTGACGTGACAA
CATGGGTATGCCCAATTGCCCCATGTTGGGAGGACGAAAATGGTGACAAGACAGATGGCCAGAAATACAC
CAACAGCACGCATGATGTCTACTGGGGATTTATTCTTTAGTGCGGGGGAATACACGGCTTTTAATACGAT
TGAGGGCGTCTCCTAACAAGTTACATCACTCCTGCCCTTCCTCACCCTCATCTCCATCACCTCCTTCATC
TCCGTCATCTCCGTCATCACCCTCCGCGGCAGCCCCTTCCACCATAGGTGGAAACCAGGGAGGCAAATCT
ACTCCATCGTCAAAGCTGCACACAGTCACCCTGATATTGCAGGTAGGAGCGGGCTTTGTCATAACAAGGT
CCTTAATCGCATCCTTCAAAACCTCAGCAAATATATGAGTTTGTAAAAAGACCATGAAATAACAGACAAT
GGACTCCCTTAGCGGGCCAGGTTGTGGGCCGGGTCCAGGGGCCATTCCAAAGGGGAGACGACTCAATGGT
GTAAGACGACATTGTGGAATAGCAAGGGCAGTTCCTCGCCTTAGGTTGTAAAGGGAGGTCTTACTACCTC
CATATACGAACACACCGGCGACCCAAGTTCCTTCGTCGGTAGTCCTTTCTACGTGACTCCTAGCCAGGAG
AGCTCTTAAACCTTCTGCAATGTTCTCAAATTTCGGGTTGGAACCTCCTTGACCACGATGCTTTCCAAAC
CACCCTCCT
